Addgene plasmid #228397: pOPINF HopF2
Purpose: Recombinant expression of His6-tagged Pseudomonas syringae pv tomato type III effector HopF2 in E. coli
Depositing lab: Lennart Wirthmueller. Depositing organization: Leibniz Institute of Plant Biochemistry (IPB). Publication: Untargeted proteomics identifies plant substrates of the bacterial-derived ADP-ribosyltransferase AvrRpm1. Simranjit Kaur, Thomas Colby, Domenika Thieme, Carsten Proksch, Susanne Matschi, eIvan Matić, and Lennart Wirthmueller. bioRxiv 2023.09.25.558804 10.1101/2023.09.25.558804.
Backbone
  Vector backbone: pOPINF
  Backbone manufacturer: Berrow et al. (2007) PMID 17317681
  Backbone size w/o insert (bp): 5202
  Total vector size (bp): 5811
  Vector type: Bacterial Expression
Growth in bacteria
  Bacterial resistance: Ampicillin, 100 μg/mL
  Growth temperature: 37°C
  Growth strain: DH5alpha
  Copy number: High Copy
Gene/Insert
  Gene/Insert name: HopF2
  Species: Pseudomonas syringae pv. tomato
  Insert size (bp): 609
  Entrez Gene: hopF2 (a.k.a. PSPTO_RS02615, PSPTO0502, PSPTO_0502)
  Promoter: T7 promoter
  Tag / fusion protein: His6 (N terminal on backbone)
  Cloning method: Gibson Cloning
  Sequencing primers: 5′ TAATACGACTCACTATAGGG
Terms and licenses: Academic/Nonprofit Terms; Industry Terms: Not Available to Industry
Depositor comments: Please visit https://doi.org/10.1101/2023.09.25.558804 for bioRxiv preprint.
How to cite: pOPINF HopF2 was a gift from Lennart Wirthmueller (Addgene plasmid # 228397 ; http://n2t.net/addgene:228397 ; RRID:Addgene_228397)
