[The description below was written by a language model from this plasmid's Addgene catalogue record and pLannotate feature annotations shown in this document.]
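Description:
pOPINF HopF2 is a bacterial expression plasmid of about 5.8 kb, built on the pOPINF backbone to produce the *Pseudomonas syringae* pv. *tomato* type III effector HopF2 as a recombinant protein in *E. coli*. The 609 bp hopF2 coding sequence was inserted by Gibson cloning downstream of a T7 promoter, in frame with an N-terminal His6 tag supplied by the backbone. This gives a fusion protein suited to immobilised-metal affinity purification. A lac operator sits immediately after the T7 promoter, so transcription by T7 RNA polymerase can be repressed by lac repressor and relieved with IPTG. A T7 terminator closes the bacterial transcription unit. The plasmid is maintained at high copy through a ColE1/pUC-type origin and selected with ampicillin via the β-lactamase gene.

The feature table also shows the multi-host architecture of the backbone, although the record describes only bacterial use. Upstream of the T7 promoter lie a CMV enhancer, a chicken β-actin promoter and intron fragments. With the rabbit β-globin poly(A) signal downstream of the insert, these could drive expression in mammalian cells. A baculovirus p10 promoter lies between the lac operator and the coding region. The whole cassette is flanked by lef2/ORF603 and ORF1629 recombination regions, which would allow transfer into a baculovirus genome for insect-cell expression. A single loxP site is also present near the origin. The automated annotation does not label the HopF2 insert or the His6 tag; the unannotated gap between the p10 promoter and the β-globin sequences is where they would be expected to lie. The associated work concerns bacterial-derived ADP-ribosyltransferase effectors and their plant substrates, so the purified protein is presumably meant for biochemical study in that context.
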