Features (pLannotate 1.2.2; 18 found; start..end, strand, type, name):
      4..39      +  CDS            lef2 (fragment): baculovirus late expression factor 2
    181..1008    +  misc_recomb    baculovirus recombination region (lef2/ORF603): contains ORF603 and part of lef2
   1020..1078    +  misc_recomb    baculovirus recombination region (ORF603) (fragment): contains ORF603 and part of lef2
   1140..1443    +  enhancer       CMV enhancer: human cytomegalovirus immediate early enhancer
   1449..1727    +  promoter       chicken β-actin promoter: No description available
   1728..1863    +  intron         hybrid intron (fragment): hybrid between chicken β-actin (CBA) and minute virus of mice (MMV) introns (Gray et al., 2011)
   1952..2082    +  intron         chimeric intron (fragment): chimera between introns from chicken β-actin and rabbit β-globin
   2151..2169    +  promoter       T7 promoter: promoter for bacteriophage T7 RNA polymerase
   2170..2194    +  protein_bind   lac operator: The lac repressor binds to the lac operator to inhibit transcription in E. coli. This inhibition can be relieved by adding lactose or isopropyl-β-D-thiogalactopyranoside (IPTG). lac repressor encoded by lacI
   2210..2319    +  promoter       p10 promoter: baculovirus promoter for expression in insect cells
   3029..3097    +  CDS            HBB (fragment): HBB_PONPY - Experimental evidence at transcript level: Swiss-Prot protein existence level 2. Involved in oxygen transport from the lung to the various peripheral tissues. From Pongo pygmaeus (Bornean orangutan).
   3172..3227    +  polyA_signal   β-globin poly(A) signal: rabbit β-globin polyadenylation signal (Gil and Proudfoot, 1987)
   3315..3362    +  terminator     T7 terminator: transcription terminator for bacteriophage T7 RNA polymerase
   3375..4080    +  misc_recomb    baculovirus recombination region (ORF1629): contains part of ORF1629
   4089..4122    +  protein_bind   loxP: Cre-mediated recombination occurs in the 8-bp core sequence (GCATACAT). Cre recombinase
   4290..4877    -  rep_origin     ori: high-copy-number ColE1/pMB1/pBR322/pUC origin of replication
   4890..5750    -  CDS            AmpR: β-lactamase; bla; confers resistance to ampicillin, carbenicillin, and related antibiotics
   5751..5802    -  promoter       AmpR promoter (fragment): bla
>Addgene plasmid #228397 | pOPINF HopF2 | addgene full sequence | sequence record 465273 | Addgene NGS Result
TCCTGCATCTTTTAATCAAATCCCAAGATGTGTATAAACGCGCCGGTATGTACAGGAAGAGGTTTATACT
AAACTGTTACATTGCAAACGTGGTTTCGTGTGCCAAGTGTGAAAACCGATGTTTAATCAAGGCTCTGACG
CATTTCTACAACCACGACTCCAAGTGTGTGGGTGAAGTCATGCATCTTTTAATCAAATCCCAAGATGTGT
ATAAACCACCAAACTGCCAAAAAATGAAAACTGTCGACAAGCTCTGTCCGTTTGCTGGCAACTGCAAGGG
TCTCAATCCTATTTGTAATTATTGAATAATAAAACAATTATAAATGTCAAATTTGTTTTTTATTAACGAT
ACAAACCAAACGCAACAAGAACATTTGTAGTATTATCTATAATTGAAAACGCGTAGTTATAATCGCTGAG
GTAATATTTAAAATCATTTTCAAATGATTCACAGTTAATTTGCGACAATATAATTTTATTTTCACATAAA
CTAGACGCCTTGTCGTCTTCTTCTTCGTATTCCTTCTCTTTTTCATTTTTCTCTTCATAAAAATTAACAT
AGTTATTATCGTATCCATATATGTATCTATCGTATAGAGTAAATTTTTTGTTGTCATAAATATATATGTC
TTTTTTAATGGGGTGTATAGTACCGCTGCGCATAGTTTTTCTGTAATTTACAACAGTGCTATTTTCTGGT
AGTTCTTCGGAGTGTGTTGCTTTAATTATTAAATTTATATAATCAATGAATTTGGGATCGTCGGTTTTGT
ACAATATGTTGCCGGCATAGTACGCAGCTTCTTCTAGTTCAATTACACCATTTTTTAGCAGCACCGGATT
AACATAACTTTCCAAAATGTTGTACGAACCGTTAAACAAAAACAGTTCACCTCCCTTTTCTATACTATTG
TCTGCGAGCAGTTGTTTGTTGTTAAAAATAACAGCCATTGTAATGAGACGCACAAACTAATATCACAAAC
TGGAAATGTCTATCAATATATAGTTGCTGATGGCCGGCCGTAATGAGACGCACAAACTAATATCACAAAC
TGGAAATGTCTATCAATATATAGTTGCTCTAGTTATTAATAGTAATCAATTACGGGGTCATTAGTTCATA
GCCCATATATGGAGTTCCGCGTTACATAACTTACGGTAAATGGCCCGCCTGGCTGACCGCCCAACGACCC
CCGCCCATTGACGTCAATAATGACGTATGTTCCCATAGTAACGCCAATAGGGACTTTCCATTGACGTCAA
TGGGTGGAGTATTTACGGTAAACTGCCCACTTGGCAGTACATCAAGTGTATCATATGCCAAGTACGCCCC
CTATTGACGTCAATGACGGTAAATGGCCCGCCTGGCATTATGCCCAGTACATGACCTTATGGGACTTTCC
TACTTGGCAGTACATCTACGTATTAGTCATCGCTATTACCATGCATGGTCGAGGTGAGCCCCACGTTCTG
CTTCACTCTCCCCATCTCCCCCCCCTCCCCACCCCCAATTTTGTATTTATTTATTTTTTAATTATTTTGT
GCAGCGATGGGGGCGGGGGGGGGGGGGGGGCGGCGCGCCAGGCGGGGCGGGGCGGGGCGAGGGGCGGGGC
GGGGCGAGGCGGAGAGGTGCGGCGGCAGCCAATCAGAGCGGCGCGCTCCGAAAGTTTCCTTTTATGGCGA
GGCGGCGGCGGCGGCGGCCCTATAAAAAGCGAAGCGCGCGGCGGGCGGGAGTCGCTGCGCGCTGCCTTCG
CCCCGTGCCCCGCTCCGCCGCCGCCTCGCGCCGCCCGCCCCGGCTCTGACTGACCGCGTTACTCCCACAG
GTGAGCGGGCGGGACGGCCCTTCTCCTTCGGGCTGTAATTAGCGCTTGGTTTAATGACGGCTTGTTTCTT
TTCTGTGGCTGCGTGAAAGCCTTGAGGGGCTCCGGGAGGGCCCTTTGTGCGGGGGGAGCGGCTCGGGGCT
GTCCGCGGGGGGACGGCTGCCTTCGGGGGGGACGGGGCAGGGCGGGGTTCGGCTTCTGGCGTGTGACCGG
CGGCTCTAGAGCCTCTGCTAACCATGTTCATGCCTTCTTCTTTTTCCTACAGCTCCTGGGCAACGTGCTG
GTTATTGTGCTGTCTCATCATTTTGGCAAAGAATTGGATCGGACCGAAATTAATACGACTCACTATAGGG
GAATTGTGAGCGGATAACAATTCCCCGGAGTTAATCCGGGACCTTTAATTCAACCCAACACAATATATTA
TAGTTAAATAAGAATTATTATCAAATCATTTGTATATTAATTAAAATACTATACTGTAAATTACATTTTA
TTTACAATCAAAGGAGATATACCATGGCACACCATCACCACCATCACAGCAGCGGTCTGGAAGTTCTGTT
TCAGGGCCCGGGTAATATTTGCGGCACCTCGGGCTCACGTCATGTGTATAGCCCATCCCATACACAACGA
ATAACTTCAGCTCCCTCTACATCCACTCATGTTGGTGGAGATACACTGACATCCATTCATCAGCTTTCGC
ATAGTCAGAGAGAGCAGTTTCTGAACATGCATGATCCAATGAGAGTAATGGGACTTGACCATGATACCGA
GCTTTTCAGAACGACGGATAGTCGCTATATAAAAAACGATAAACTCGCGGGCAATCCACAATCCATGGCG
AGTATCCTTATGCATGAAGAACTGCGCCCCAATCGTTTTGCCAGCCATACAGGTGCCCAACCACACGAAG
CAAGGGCGTACGTTCCGAAAAGAATAAAAGCCACCGATCTAGGAGTTCCATCACTGAACGTAATGACTGG
CTCGCTAGCGCGAGACGGAATTAGAGCTTATGATCACATGAGTGATAATCAGGTATCTGTCAAAATGCGA
CTGGGAGATTTTCTCGAAAGGGGTGGCAAGGTCTATGCCGACGCTTCGTCTGTAGCTGACGATGGGGAAA
CATCACAAGCTCTGATTGTCACATTGCCCAAAGGACAGAAAGTGCCGGTCGAAAGGGTCTGAAGCTTTCT
AGACCAGTTTGTGATTAACCTCAGGTGCAGGCTGCCTATCAGAAGGTGGTGGCTGGTGTGGCCAATGCCC
TGGCTCACAAATACCACTGAGATCGATCTTTTTCCCTCTGCCAAAAATTATGGGGACATCATGAAGCCCC
TTGAGCATCTGACTTCTGGCTAATAAAGGAAATTTATTTTCATTGCAATAGTGTGTTGGAATTTTTTGTG
TCTCTCACTCGGAAGGACATATGGGAGGGCAAATCATTTAAAACATCAGAATGAGTATTTGGTTTAGAGT
TTGGCAACATATGCCCATATGTAACTAGCATAACCCCTTGGGGCCTCTAAACGGGTCTTGAGGGGTTTTT
TGCTGAAAGCATGCGGAGGAAATTCTCCTTGAAGTTTCCCTGGTGTTCAAAGTAAAGGAGTTTGCACCAG
ACGCACCTCTGTTCACTGGTCCGGCGTATTAAAACACGATACATTGTTATTAGTACATTTATTAAGCGCT
AGATTCTGTGCGTTGTTGATTTACAGACAATTGTTGTACGTATTTTAATAATTCATTAAATTTATAATCT
TTAGGGTGGTATGTTAGAGCGAAAATCAAATGATTTTCAGCGTCTTTATATCTGAATTTAAATATTAAAT
CCTCAATAGATTTGTAAAATAGGTTTCGATTAGTTTCAAACAAGGGTTGTTTTTCCGAACCGATGGCTGG
ACTATCTAATGGATTTTCGCTCAACGCCACAAAACTTGCCAAATCTTGTAGCAGCAATCTAGCTTTGTCG
ATATTCGTTTGTGTTTTGTTTTGTAATAAAGGTTCGACGTCGTTCAAAATATTATGCGCTTTTGTATTTC
TTTCATCACTGTCGTTAGTGTACAATTGACTCGACGTAAACACGTTAAATAGAGCTTGGACATATTTAAC
ATCGGGCGTGTTAGCTTTATTAGGCCGATTATCGTCGTCGTCCCAACCCTCGTCGTTAGAAGTTGCTTCC
GAAGACGATTTTGCCATAGCCACACGACGCCTATTAATTGTGTCGGCTAACACGTCCGCGATCAAATTTG
TAGTTGAGCTTTTTGGAATTGCGATCGCATAACTTCGTATAGCATACATTATACGAAGTTATAAGCTCGG
AACGCTGCGCTCGGTCGTTCGGCTGCGGCGAGCGGTATCAGCTCACTCAAAGGCGGTAATACGGTTATCC
ACAGAATCAGGGGATAACGCAGGAAAGAACATGTGAGCAAAAGGCCAGCAAAAGGCCAGGAACCGTAAAA
AGGCCGCGTTGCTGGCGTTTTTCCATAGGCTCCGCCCCCTGACGAGCATCACAAAAATCGACGCTCAAGT
CAGAGGTGGCGAAACCCGACAGGACTATAAAGATACCAGGCGTTTCCCCCTGGAAGCTCCCTCGTGCGCT
CTCCTGTTCCGACCCTGCCGCTTACCGGATACCTGTCCGCCTTTCTCCCTTCGGGAAGCGTGGCGCTTTC
TCATAGCTCACGCTGTAGGTATCTCAGTTCGGTGTAGGTCGTTCGCTCCAAGCTGGGCTGTGTGCACGAA
CCCCCCGTTCAGCCCGACCGCTGCGCCTTATCCGGTAACTATCGTCTTGAGTCCAACCCGGTAAGACACG
ACTTATCGCCACTGGCAGCAGCCACTGGTAACAGGATTAGCAGAGCGAGGTATGTAGGCGGTGCTACAGA
GTTCTTGAAGTGGTGGCCTAACTACGGCTACACTAGAAGAACAGTATTTGGTATCTGCGCTCTGCTGAAG
CCAGTTACCTTCGGAAAAAGAGTTGGTAGCTCTTGATCCGGCAAACAAACCACCGCTGGTAGCGGTGGTT
TTTTTGTTTGCAAGCAGCAGATTACGCGCAGAAAAAAAGGATCTCAAGAAGATCCTTTGTTACCAATGCT
TAATCAGTGAGGCACCTATCTCAGCGATCTGTCTATTTCGTTCATCCATAGTTGCCTGACTCCCCGTCGT
GTAGATAACTACGATACGGGAGGGCTTACCATCTGGCCCCAGTGCTGCAATGATACCGCGAGACCCACGC
TCACCGGCTCCAGATTTATCAGCAATAAACCAGCCAGCCGGAAGGGCCGAGCGCAGAAGTGGTCCTGCAA
CTTTATCCGCCTCCATCCAGTCTATTAATTGTTGCCGGGAAGCTAGAGTAAGTAGTTCGCCAGTTAATAG
TTTGCGCAACGTTGTTGCCATTGCTACAGGCATCGTGGTGTCACGCTCGTCGTTTGGTATGGCTTCATTC
AGCTCCGGTTCCCAACGATCAAGGCGAGTTACATGATCCCCCATGTTGTGCAAAAAAGCGGTTAGCTCCT
TCGGTCCTCCGATCGTTGTCAGAAGTAAGTTGGCCGCAGTGTTATCACTCATGGTTATGGCAGCACTGCA
TAATTCTCTTACTGTCATGCCATCCGTAAGATGCTTTTCTGTGACTGGTGAGTACTCAACCAAGTCATTC
TGAGAATAGTGTATGCGGCGACCGAGTTGCTCTTGCCCGGCGTCAATACGGGATAATACCGCGCCACATA
GCAGAACTTTAAAAGTGCTCATCATTGGAAAACGTTCTTCGGGGCGAAAACTCTCAAGGATCTTACCGCT
GTTGAGATCCAGTTCGATGTAACCCACTCGTGCACCCAACTGATCTTCAGCATCTTTTACTTTCACCAGC
GTTTCTGGGTGAGCAAAAACAGGAAGGCAAAATGCCGCAAAAAAGGGAATAAGGGCGACACGGAAATGTT
GAATACTCATACTCTTCCTTTTTCAATATTATTGAAGCATTTATCAGGGTTATTGTCTCATGTCCGCGCG
TT
